Addgene plasmid #63521: pFusB3-37
Purpose: Encodes RVD positions 13-15 in TALEN assembly
Depositing lab: Stephen Ekker. Depositing organization: Mayo Foundation for Medical Education and Research. Publication: FusX: A rapid one-step TALE assembly system for genome science. Ma AC, McNulty MS, Tanya PL, Jarryd CM, Martinez-Galvez G, Argue DP, Lee HB, Urban MD, Bullard CE, Blackburn PR, Man TK, Clark KJ, Ekker SC. Hum Gene Ther. 2016 Jun;27(6):451-63. doi: 10.1089/hum.2015.172 PubMed 26854857.
Backbone
  Vector backbone: FusB3
  Backbone size w/o insert (bp): 2991
  Vector type: TALEN
Growth in bacteria
  Bacterial resistance: Spectinomycin, 50 μg/mL
  Growth temperature: 37°C
  Growth strain: DH5alpha
  Copy number: High Copy
Gene/Insert
  Gene/Insert name: NN HD NI (alt name: B3_GCA)
  Species: Synthetic
  Mutation: none
  Cloning method: Restriction Enzyme; 5′ cloning site BsaI (destroyed during cloning); 3′ cloning site BsaI (destroyed during cloning)
  Sequencing primers: 5′ pCR8_F1; 3′ pCR8_R1
Terms and licenses: Academic/Nonprofit Terms; Industry Terms: Not Available to Industry
How to cite: pFusB3-37 was a gift from Stephen Ekker (Addgene plasmid # 63521 ; http://n2t.net/addgene:63521 ; RRID:Addgene_63521)
