[The description below was written by a language model from this plasmid's Addgene catalogue record.]
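Description:
pFusB3-37 is a component plasmid of the FusX one-step TALE assembly system, a library-based method for rapidly building custom TAL effector arrays and TALENs. It is built on the FusB3 backbone (recorded as about 3 kb without insert), is classed as a TALEN-type vector, and is maintained in E. coli as a high-copy plasmid under spectinomycin selection. The record gives no feature table, so the origin of replication and other backbone elements are not specified. The listed sequencing primers are pCR8-type, which suggests a pCR8-like cloning backbone, but the record does not state this.

The insert is a synthetic, pre-assembled trimer of TALE repeats carrying the repeat-variable diresidues NN, HD and NI. By the standard TALE code these recognise G, C and A respectively, which matches the alternative name B3_GCA. The three repeats occupy RVD positions 13 to 15 of the final array, so this plasmid is the library member chosen when the target sequence reads GCA at those positions. The trimer was cloned in through BsaI sites that were destroyed in the process, which is typical of Golden Gate-style construction with type IIS enzymes.

In use, the plasmid is combined with the matching trimer plasmids for the other position blocks and a receiver vector, so that a complete TALE DNA-binding domain is assembled in a single reaction for genome editing or other targeted DNA-binding applications. The plasmid has no recorded promoter or expression function of its own and serves purely as a modular donor of repeat sequence.
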