>Addgene plasmid #63521 | pFusB3-37 | depositor partial sequence | sequence record 105560 | pFUSB3_GCA
AGTCTTAAGCGTCTCATGGCCTGACCCCGGACCAAGTGGTGGCTATCGCCAGCAACAATGGCGGCAAGCA
AGCGCTCGAAACGGTGCAGCGGCTGTTGCCGGTGCTGTGCCAGGACCATGGCCTGACTCCGGACCAAGTG
GTGGCTATCGCCAGCCACGATGGCGGCAAGCAAGCGCTCGAAACGGTGCAGCGGCTGTTGCCGGTGCTGT
GCCAGGACCATGGCCTGACCCCGGACCAAGTGGTGGCTATCGCCAGCAACATTGGCGGCAAGCAAGCGCT
CGAAACGGTGCAGCGGCTGTTGCCGGTGCTGTGCCAGGACCATGGCCTGACCCCGGACCAAGTGGTGGCT
ATCGAGACGTC
