>Addgene plasmid #63521 | pFusB3-37 | depositor partial sequence | sequence record 105561 | FusB3
CGTCTCATGGCCTGACCCCGGACCAAGTGGTGGCTATCGAGACCGGCGCCGCTACAGGGCGCGTCCCATT
CGCCATTCAGGCTGCGCAACTGTTGGGAAGGGCGATCGGTGCGGGCCTCTTCGCTATTACGCCAGCTGGC
GAAAGGGGGATGTGCTGCAAGGCGATTAAGTTGGGTAACGCCAGGGTTTTCCCAGTCACGACGTTGTAAA
ACGACGGCCAGTGAGCGCGCGTAATACGACTCACTATAGGGCGAATTGGGTACCGGGCCCCCCCTCGAGG
TCCTCCAGCTTTTGTTCCCTTTAGTGAGGGTTAATTGCGCGCTTGGCGTAATCATGGTCATAGCTGTTTC
CTGTGTGAAATTGTTATCCGCTCACAATTCCACACAACATACGAGCCGGAAGCATAAAGTGTAAAGCCTG
GGGTGCCTAATGAGTGAGCTAACTCACATTAATTGCGTTGCGCTCACTGCCCGCTTTCCACCGGTGGTCT
CGCCAGGACCATGGCCTGACCCCGGACCAAGTGGTGGCTATCGAGACGTCTAGACCAGCCAGGACAGAAA
TGCCTCGACTTCGCTGCTACCCAAGGTTGCCGGGTGACGCACACCGTGGAAACGGATGAAGGCACGAACC
CAGTGGACATAAGCCTGTTCGGTTCGTAAGCTGTAATGCAAGTAGCGTATGCGCTCACGCAACTGGTCCA
GAACCTTGACCGAACGCAGCGGTGGTAACGGCGCAGTGGCGGTTTTCATGGCTTGTTATGACTGTTTTTT
TGGGGTACAGTCTATGCCTCGGGCATCCAAGCAGCAAGCGCGTTACGCCGTGGGTCGATGTTTGATGTTA
TGGAGCAGCAACGATGTTACGCAGCAGGGCAGTCGCCCTAAAACAAAGTTAAACATTATGAGGGAAGCGG
TGATCGCCGAAGTATCGACTCAACTATCAGAGGTAGTTGGCGTCATCGAGCGCCATCTCGAACCGACGTT
GCTGGCCGTACATTTGTACGGCTCCGCAGTGGATGGCGGCCTGAAGCCACACAGTGATATTGATTTGCTG
GTTACGGTGACCGTAAGGCTTGATGAAACAACGCGGCGAGCTTTGATCAACGACCTTTTGGAAACTTCGG
CTTCCCCTGGAGAGAGCGAGATTCTCCGCGCTGTAGAAGTCACCATTGTTGTGCACGACGACATCATTCC
GTGGCGTTATCCAGCTAAGCGCGAACTGCAATTTGGAGAATGGCAGCGCAATGACATTCTTGCAGGTATC
TTCGAGCCAGCCACGATCGACATTGATCTGGCTATCTTGCTGACAAAAGCAAGAGAACATAGCGTTGCCT
TGGTAGGTCCAGCGGCGGAGGAACTCTTTGATCCGGTTCCTGAACAGGATCTATTTGAGGCGCTAAATGA
AACCTTAACGCTATGGAACTCGCCGCCCGACTGGGCTGGCGATGAGCGAAATGTAGTGCTTACGTTGTCC
CGCATTTGGTACAGCGCAGTAACCGGCAAAATCGCGCCGAAGGATGTCGCTGCCGACTGGGCAATGGAGC
GCCTGCCGGCCCAGTATCAGCCCGTCATACTTGAAGCTAGACAGGCTTATCTTGGACAAGAAGAAGATCG
CTTGGCCTCGCGCGCAGATCAGTTGGAAGAATTTGTCCACTACGTGAAAGGCGAGATCACCAAGGTAGTC
GGCAAATAACCCTCGAGCCACCCATGACCAAAATCCCTTAACGTGAGTTACGCGTCGTTCCACTGAGCGT
CAGACCCCGTAGAAAAGATCAAAGGATCTTCTTGAGATCCTTTTTTTCTGCGCGTAATCTGCTGCTTGCA
AACAAAAAAACCACCGCTACCAGCGGTGGTTTGTTTGCCGGATCAAGAGCTACCAACTCTTTTTCCGAAG
GTAACTGGCTTCAGCAGAGCGCAGATACCAAATACTGTCCTTCTAGTGTAGCCGTAGTTAGGCCACCACT
TCAAGAACTCTGTAGCACCGCCTACATACCTCGCTCTGCTAATCCTGTTACCAGTGGCTGCTGCCAGTGG
CGATAAGTCGTGTCTTACCGGGTTGGACTCAAGACGATAGTTACCGGATAAGGCGCAGCGGTCGGGCTGA
ACGGGGGGTTCGTGCACACAGCCCAGCTTGGAGCGAACGACCTACACCGAACTGAGATACCTACAGCGTG
AGCATTGAGAAAGCGCCACGCTTCCCGAAGGGAGAAAGGCGGACAGGTATCCGGTAAGCGGCAGGGTCGG
AACAGGAGAGCGCACGAGGGAGCTTCCAGGGGGAAACGCCTGGTATCTTTATAGTCCTGTCGGGTTTCGC
CACCTCTGACTTGAGCGTCGATTTTTGTGATGCTCGTCAGGGGGGCGGAGCCTATGGAAAAACGCCAGCA
ACGCGGCCTTTTTACGGTTCCTGGCCTTTTGCTGGCCTTTTGCTCACATGTTCTTTCCTGCGTTATCCCC
TGATTCTGTGGATAACCGTATTACCGCCTTTGAGTGAGCTGATACCGCTCGCCGCAGCCGAACGACCGAG
CGCAGCGAGTCAGTGAGCGAGGAAGCGGAAGAGCGCCCAATACGCAAACCGCCTCTCCCCGCGCGTTGGC
CGATTCATTAATGCAGCTGGCACGACAGGTTTCCCGACTGGAAAGCGGGCAGTGAGCGCAACGCAATTAA
TACGCGTACCGCTAGCCAGGAAGAGTTTGTAGAAACGCAAAAAGGCCATCCGTCAGGATGGCCTTCTGCT
TAGTTTGATGCCTGGCAGTTTATGGCGGGCGTCCTGCCCGCCACCCTCCGGGCCGTTGCTTCACAACGTT
CAAATCCGCTCCCGGCGGATTTGTCCTACTCAGGAGAGCGTTCACCGACAAACAACAGATAAAACGAAAG
GCCCAGTCTTCCGACTGAGCCTTTCGTTTTATTTGATGCCTGGCAGTTCCCTACTCTCGCGTTAACGCTA
GCATGGATGTTTTCCCAGTCACGACGTTGTAAAACGACGGCCAGTCTTAAG
