>Addgene plasmid #63521 | pFusB3-37 | addgene partial sequence | sequence record 116340 | pCR8_R1 5'-cgaaccgaacaggcttatgt-3'
GGTGTGCGTCACCCGGCAACCTTGGGTAGCAGCGAAGTCGAGGCATTTCTGTCCTGGCTGGTCTAGACGT
CTCGATAGCCACCACTTGGTCCGGGGTCAGGCCATGGTCCTGGCACAGCACCGGCAACAGCCGCTGCACC
GTTTCGAGCGCTTGCTTGCCGCCAATGTTGCTGGCGATAGCCACCACTTGGTCCGGGGTCAGGCCATGGT
CCTGGCACAGCACCGGCAACAGCCGCTGCACCGTTTCGAGCGCTTGCTTGCCGCCATCGTGGCTGGCGAT
AGCCACCACTTGGTCCGGAGTCAGGCCATGGTCCTGGCACAGCACCGGCAACAGCCGCTGCACCGTTTCG
AGCGCTTGCTTGCCGCCATTGTTGCTGGCGATAGCCACCACTTGGTCCGGGGTCAGGCCATGAGACGCTT
AAGACTGGCCGTCGTTTTACAACGTCGTGACTGGGAAAACATCCATGCTAGCGTTAACGCGAGAGTAGGG
AACTGCCAGGCATCAAATAAAACGAAAGGCTCAGTCGGAAGACTGGGCCTTTCGTTTTATCTGTTGTTTG
TCGGTGAACGCTCTCCTGAGTAGGACAAATCCGCCGGGAGCGGATTTGAACGTTGTGAAGCAACGGCCCG
GAGGGTGGCGGGCAGGACGCCCGCCATAAACTGCCAGGCATCAAACTAAGCAGAAGGCCATCCTGACGGA
TGGCCTTTTTGCGTTTCTACAAACTCTTCCTGGCTAGCGGTACGCGTATTAATTGCGTTGCGCTCACTGC
CCGCTTTCCAGTCGGGAAACCTGTCGTGCCAGCTGCATTAATGAATCGGCCAACGCGCGGGGA
